Addgene plasmid #106057: Opto-GPR171
Purpose: Expression of a chimeric G-protein coupled receptor (Rhodopsin-GPR171; Opto-GPR171; E11)
Depositing lab: Harald Janovjak. Depositing organization: Institute of Science and Technology Austria (I.S.T. Austria). Publication: Optical functionalization of human Class A orphan G-protein-coupled receptors. Morri M, Sanchez-Romero I, Tichy AM, Kainrath S, Gerrard EJ, Hirschfeld PP, Schwarz J, Janovjak H. Nat Commun. 2018 May 16;9(1):1950. doi: 10.1038/s41467-018-04342-1. PubMed 29769519.
Backbone
  Vector backbone: pcDNA3.1-
  Backbone manufacturer: Invitrogen
  Backbone size w/o insert (bp): 5427
  Vector type: Mammalian Expression
  Selectable markers: Neomycin (select with G418)
Growth in bacteria
  Bacterial resistance: Ampicillin, 100 μg/mL
  Growth temperature: 37°C
  Growth strain: DH5alpha
  Copy number: High Copy
Gene/Insert
  Gene/Insert name: Opto-GPR171
  Species: H. sapiens (human), B. taurus (bovine)
  Insert size (bp): 1131
  Mutation: Chimeric receptor protein
  Entrez Gene: GPR171 (a.k.a. H963)
  Promoter: CMV
  Tag / fusion protein: VSV-G (N terminal on insert); Rhodopsin-1D4 (C terminal on insert)
  Cloning method: Restriction Enzyme; 5′ cloning site unknown (unknown if destroyed); 3′ cloning site unknown (unknown if destroyed)
  Sequencing primers: 5′ CMV_F (CGCAAATGGGCGGTAGGCGTG); 3′ pcDNA_R (CAACAGATGGCTGGCAAC)
Terms and licenses: Academic/Nonprofit Terms; Industry Terms: Not Available to Industry
Depositor comments: two step cloning; 5' and 3' sites cannot be used for (sub)cloning
How to cite: Opto-GPR171 was a gift from Harald Janovjak (Addgene plasmid # 106057 ; http://n2t.net/addgene:106057 ; RRID:Addgene_106057)
