[The description below was written by a language model from this plasmid's Addgene catalogue record and pLannotate feature annotations shown in this document.]
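Description:
Opto-GPR171 is a mammalian expression plasmid built on the pcDNA3.1(-) backbone that encodes a light-activatable chimeric G-protein-coupled receptor combining bovine rhodopsin with the human orphan Class A receptor GPR171. The roughly 1.1 kb insert sits downstream of the human cytomegalovirus immediate-early enhancer and promoter and is terminated by the bovine growth hormone polyadenylation signal. A T7 promoter lies between the CMV promoter and the coding region. The chimera carries an N-terminal VSV-G epitope and a C-terminal rhodopsin 1D4 epitope, both of which can serve for antibody-based detection. Automated annotation labels the whole open reading frame as bovine rhodopsin, which reflects the rhodopsin-derived part of the chimera. The record does not specify which receptor segments come from GPR171, nor the cloning sites used. The depositor notes a two-step cloning procedure and states that the flanking sites cannot be used for subcloning.

In bacteria the plasmid is propagated through a high-copy ColE1/pUC-type origin with ampicillin selection from the β-lactamase gene, and an f1 origin is also present. For mammalian cells, an SV40 early promoter drives the neomycin phosphotransferase gene, followed by an SV40 poly(A) signal, which allows G418 selection of stable transfectants. Several short annotated fragments (HIV-1 LTR, ble, lacI, bom) are probably backbone remnants or chance matches rather than functional parts. According to the stated purpose and the associated publication title, the construct is used to express an optically functionalized version of an orphan receptor.
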