Features (pLannotate 1.2.2; 20 found; start..end, strand, type, name):
     74..453     +  enhancer       CMV enhancer: human cytomegalovirus immediate early enhancer
    454..657     +  promoter       CMV promoter: human cytomegalovirus (CMV) immediate early promoter
    653..686     +  LTR            5' LTR (truncated) (fragment): truncated 5' long terminal repeat (LTR) from HIV-1
    702..720     +  promoter       T7 promoter: promoter for bacteriophage T7 RNA polymerase
    855..1889    +  CDS            RHO: OPSD_BOVIN - Experimental evidence at protein level: Swiss-Prot protein existence level 1. Photoreceptor required for image-forming vision at low light intensity. Required for photoreceptor cell viability after birth (By similarity). Light-induced isomerization of 11-cis to all-trans retinal triggers a conformational change that activates signaling via G- proteins (PubMed:10926528, PubMed:12044163, PubMed:11972040, PubMed:16908857, PubMed:16586416, PubMed:17060607, PubMed:17449675, PubMed:18818650, PubMed:21389983, PubMed:22198838, PubMed:23579341, PubMed:25205354, PubMed:27458239). Subsequent
   1936..2160    +  polyA_signal   bGH poly(A) signal: bovine growth hormone polyadenylation signal
   2164..2185    +  promoter       SV40 promoter (fragment): SV40 enhancer and early promoter
   2206..2634    +  rep_origin     f1 ori (sequence partly withheld): f1 bacteriophage origin of replication; arrow indicates direction of (+) strand synthesis
   2648..2977    +  promoter       SV40 promoter: SV40 enhancer and early promoter
   3044..3835    +  CDS            neo: KKA2_KLEPN - Also known as kan, nptII. Experimental evidence at protein level: Swiss-Prot protein existence level 1. Resistance to kanamycin, neomycin, paromomycin, ribostamycin, butirosin and gentamicin B. From Klebsiella pneumoniae.
   3859..4017    +  CDS            ble (fragment): BLE_KLEPN - Experimental evidence at protein level: Swiss-Prot protein existence level 1. Binding protein with a strong affinity to the bleomycin family of antibiotics. Binds to CL990; an antimitotic-antibiotic compound. From Klebsiella pneumoniae.
   4012..4133    +  polyA_signal   SV40 poly(A) signal: SV40 polyadenylation signal
   4206..4222    -  protein_bind   lac operator: The lac repressor binds to the lac operator to inhibit transcription in E. coli. This inhibition can be relieved by adding lactose or isopropyl-β-D-thiogalactopyranoside (IPTG). lac repressor encoded by lacI
   4230..4260    -  promoter       lac promoter: promoter for the E. coli lac operon
   4275..4296    -  protein_bind   CAP binding site: CAP binding activates transcription in the presence of cAMP. E. coli catabolite activator protein
   4309..4401    -  CDS            lacI (fragment): lac repressor; lacI; The lac repressor binds to the lac operator to inhibit transcription in E. coli. This inhibition can be relieved by adding lactose or isopropyl-β-D-thiogalactopyranoside (IPTG).
   4584..5172    -  rep_origin     ori: high-copy-number ColE1/pMB1/pBR322/pUC origin of replication
   5343..6203    -  CDS            AmpR: β-lactamase; bla; confers resistance to ampicillin, carbenicillin, and related antibiotics
   6204..6308    -  promoter       AmpR promoter: bla
   6367..6419    -  misc_feature   bom (fragment): basis of mobility region from pBR322
>Addgene plasmid #106057 | Opto-GPR171 | addgene full sequence | sequence record 209690 | Addgene NGS Result
AATTGCATGAAGAATCTGCTTAGGGTTAGGCGTTTTGCGCTGCTTCGCGATGTACGGGCCAGATATACGC
GTTGACATTGATTATTGACTAGTTATTAATAGTAATCAATTACGGGGTCATTAGTTCATAGCCCATATAT
GGAGTTCCGCGTTACATAACTTACGGTAAATGGCCCGCCTGGCTGACCGCCCAACGACCCCCGCCCATTG
ACGTCAATAATGACGTATGTTCCCATAGTAACGCCAATAGGGACTTTCCATTGACGTCAATGGGTGGAGT
ATTTACGGTAAACTGCCCACTTGGCAGTACATCAAGTGTATCATATGCCAAGTACGCCCCCTATTGACGT
CAATGACGGTAAATGGCCCGCCTGGCATTATGCCCAGTACATGACCTTATGGGACTTTCCTACTTGGCAG
TACATCTACGTATTAGTCATCGCTATTACCATGGTGATGCGGTTTTGGCAGTACATCAATGGGCGTGGAT
AGCGGTTTGACTCACGGGGATTTCCAAGTCTCCACCCCATTGACGTCAATGGGAGTTTGTTTTGGCACCA
AAATCAACGGGACTTTCCAAAATGTCGTAACAACTCCGCCCCATTGACGCAAATGGGCGGTAGGCGTGTA
CGGTGGGAGGTCTATATAAGCAGAGCTCTCTGGCTAACTAGAGAACCCACTGCTTACTGGCTTATCGAAA
TTAATACGACTCACTATAGGGAGACCCAAGCTGGCTAGCGTTTAAACTTAAGCTTGCCACCATGAAAACG
ATCATCGCCCTGAGCTACATCTTCTGCCTGGTATTCGCCATGTACACCGATATAGAGATGAACAGGCTGG
GAAAGGATAGCCTCATGAACGGGACCGAGGGCCCAAACTTCTACGTGCCTTTCTCCAACAAGACGGGCGT
GGTGCGCAGCCCCTTCGAGGCCCCGCAGTACTACCTGGCGGAGCCATGGCAGTTCTCCATGCTGGCCGCC
TACATGTTCCTGCTGATCATGCTTGGCTTCCCCATCAACTTCCTCACGCTGTACGTCTTTATACAGAAGA
ATACGAATCACAGGTGTCTCAACTACATCCTGCTCAACCTGGCCGTGGCCGACCTCTTCATGGTGTTCGG
GGGCTTCACCACCACCCTCTACACCTCTCTGCACGGGTACTTCGTCTTTGGGCCCACGGGCTGCAACCTG
GAGGGCTTCTTTGCCACCTTGGGCGGTGAAATTGCACTGTGGTCCTTGGTGGTCCTGGCCATCGAGCGGT
ACGTGGTGGTGACACACAGCTGCAAGATCTACCGAATACAAGAACCCGGATTTGCCATCATGGGCGTCGC
CTTCACCTGGGTCATGGCTCTGGCCTGTGCCGCGCCCCCCCTCGTCGGCTGGTCCAGGTACATCCCGGAG
GGCATGCAGTGCTCGTGCGGGATTGACTACTACACGCCCCACGAGGAAACCAACAATGAGTCGTTCGTCA
TCTACATGTTCGTGGTCCACTTCATCATCCCCCTGATTGTCATATTCTTCTGCTACGGACTTGTAATTCG
ACAGCTCTACAGAAACAAAGATAATGAAAATTACCCAAATGTGAAAAAGGCTCTCCGCATGGTGATCATC
ATGGTCATCGCTTTCCTAATCTGCTGGCTGCCCTACGCTGGGGTGGCGTTCTACATCTTCACCCATCAGG
GCTCTGACTTTGGCCCCATCTTCATGACCATCCCGGCTTTCTTTGCCAAGACTTCTGCCGTCTACAACCC
CGTCATCTACATCATGATGAACAAGCAGTTCCGCTCAAAGGTCACTGAGACTTTTGCCTCACCTAAAGAA
ACCAAGGCTCAGAAAGAAAAATTAAGATGTGAAAATAATGCAACAGAAACCAGCCAAGTGGCGCCTGCCT
AACTCGAGTCTAGAGGGCCCGTTTAAACCCGCTGATCAGCCTCGACTGTGCCTTCTAGTTGCCAGCCATC
TGTTGTTTGCCCCTCCCCCGTGCCTTCCTTGACCCTGGAAGGTGCCACTCCCACTGTCCTTTCCTAATAA
AATGAGGAAATTGCATCGCATTGTCTGAGTAGGTGTCATTCTATTCTGGGGGGTGGGGTGGGGCAGGACA
GCAAGGGGGAGGATTGGGAAGACAATAGCAGGCATGCTGGGGATGCGGTGGGCTCTATGGCTTCTGAGGC
GGAAAGAACCAGCTGGGGCTCTAGGGGGTATCCCC
[124 nt withheld, positions 2206-2329]
C
[91 nt withheld, positions 2331-2421]
A
[49 nt withheld, positions 2423-2471]
CCTTTGACGTTGGAGTCCACGTTCTTT
[37 nt withheld, positions 2499-2535]
ACCCTATCTCGGTCTATTCTTTTGATTTATAAGGGATTTTGCCGATTTCGGCCTATTGGTTAAAAAATGA
GCTGATTTAACAAAAATTTAACGCGAATTAATTCTGTGGAATGTGTGTCAGTTAGGGTGTGGAAAGTCCC
CAGGCTCCCCAGCAGGCAGAAGTATGCAAAGCATGCATCTCAATTAGTCAGCAACCAGGTGTGGAAAGTC
CCCAGGCTCCCCAGCAGGCAGAAGTATGCAAAGCATGCATCTCAATTAGTCAGCAACCATAGTCCCGCCC
CTAACTCCGCCCATCCCGCCCCTAACTCCGCCCAGTTCCGCCCATTCTCCGCCCCATGGCTGACTAATTT
TTTTTATTTATGCAGAGGCCGAGGCCGCCTCTGCCTCTGAGCTATTCCAGAAGTAGTGAGGAGGCTTTTT
TGGAGGCCTAGGCTTTTGCAAAAAGCTCCCGGGAGCTTGTATATCCATTTTCGGATCTGATCAAGAGACA
GGATGAGGATCGTTTCGCATGATTGAACAAGATGGATTGCACGCAGGTTCTCCGGCCGCTTGGGTGGAGA
GGCTATTCGGCTATGACTGGGCACAACAGACAATCGGCTGCTCTGATGCCGCCGTGTTCCGGCTGTCAGC
GCAGGGGCGCCCGGTTCTTTTTGTCAAGACCGACCTGTCCGGTGCCCTGAATGAACTGCAGGACGAGGCA
GCGCGGCTATCGTGGCTGGCCACGACGGGCGTTCCTTGCGCAGCTGTGCTCGACGTTGTCACTGAAGCGG
GAAGGGACTGGCTGCTATTGGGCGAAGTGCCGGGGCAGGATCTCCTGTCATCTCACCTTGCTCCTGCCGA
GAAAGTATCCATCATGGCTGATGCAATGCGGCGGCTGCATACGCTTGATCCGGCTACCTGCCCATTCGAC
CACCAAGCGAAACATCGCATCGAGCGAGCACGTACTCGGATGGAAGCCGGTCTTGTCGATCAGGATGATC
TGGACGAAGAGCATCAGGGGCTCGCGCCAGCCGAACTGTTCGCCAGGCTCAAGGCGCGCATGCCCGACGG
CGAGGATCTCGTCGTGACCCATGGCGATGCCTGCTTGCCGAATATCATGGTGGAAAATGGCCGCTTTTCT
GGATTCATCGACTGTGGCCGGCTGGGTGTGGCGGACCGCTATCAGGACATAGCGTTGGCTACCCGTGATA
TTGCTGAAGAGCTTGGCGGCGAATGGGCTGACCGCTTCCTCGTGCTTTACGGTATCGCCGCTCCCGATTC
GCAGCGCATCGCCTTCTATCGCCTTCTTGACGAGTTCTTCTGAGCGGGACTCTGGGGTTCGAAATGACCG
ACCAAGCGACGCCCAACCTGCCATCACGAGATTTCGATTCCACCGCCGCCTTCTATGAAAGGTTGGGCTT
CGGAATCGTTTTCCGGGACGCCGGCTGGATGATCCTCCAGCGCGGGGATCTCATGCTGGAGTTCTTCGCC
CACCCCAACTTGTTTATTGCAGCTTATAATGGTTACAAATAAAGCAATAGCATCACAAATTTCACAAATA
AAGCATTTTTTTCACTGCATTCTAGTTGTGGTTTGTCCAAACTCATCAATGTATCTTATCATGTCTGTAT
ACCGTCGACCTCTAGCTAGAGCTTGGCGTAATCATGGTCATAGCTGTTTCCTGTGTGAAATTGTTATCCG
CTCACAATTCCACACAACATACGAGCCGGAAGCATAAAGTGTAAAGCCTGGGGTGCCTAATGAGTGAGCT
AACTCACATTAATTGCGTTGCGCTCACTGCCCGCTTTCCAGTCGGGAAACCTGTCGTGCCAGCTGCATTA
ATGAATCGGCCAACGCGCGGGGAGAGGCGGTTTGCGTATTGGGCGCTCTTCCGCTTCCTCGCTCACTGAC
TCGCTGCGCTCGGTCGTTCGGCTGCGGCGAGCGGTATCAGCTCACTCAAAGGCGGTAATACGGTTATCCA
CAGAATCAGGGGATAACGCAGGAAAGAACATGTGAGCAAAAGGCCAGCAAAAGGCCAGGAACCGTAAAAA
GGCCGCGTTGCTGGCGTTTTTCCATAGGCTCCGCCCCCCTGACGAGCATCACAAAAATCGACGCTCAAGT
CAGAGGTGGCGAAACCCGACAGGACTATAAAGATACCAGGCGTTTCCCCCTGGAAGCTCCCTCGTGCGCT
CTCCTGTTCCGACCCTGCCGCTTACCGGATACCTGTCCGCCTTTCTCCCTTCGGGAAGCGTGGCGCTTTC
TCATAGCTCACGCTGTAGGTATCTCAGTTCGGTGTAGGTCGTTCGCTCCAAGCTGGGCTGTGTGCACGAA
CCCCCCGTTCAGCCCGACCGCTGCGCCTTATCCGGTAACTATCGTCTTGAGTCCAACCCGGTAAGACACG
ACTTATCGCCACTGGCAGCAGCCACTGGTAACAGGATTAGCAGAGCGAGGTATGTAGGCGGTGCTACAGA
GTTCTTGAAGTGGTGGCCTAACTACGGCTACACTAGAAGAACAGTATTTGGTATCTGCGCTCTGCTGAAG
CCAGTTACCTTCGGAAAAAGAGTTGGTAGCTCTTGATCCGGCAAACAAACCACCGCTGGTAGCGGTGGTT
TTTTTGTTTGCAAGCAGCAGATTACGCGCAGAAAAAAAGGATCTCAAGAAGATCCTTTGATCTTTTCTAC
GGGGTCTGACGCTCAGTGGAACGAAAACTCACGTTAAGGGATTTTGGTCATGAGATTATCAAAAAGGATC
TTCACCTAGATCCTTTTAAATTAAAAATGAAGTTTTAAATCAATCTAAAGTATATATGAGTAAACTTGGT
CTGACAGTTACCAATGCTTAATCAGTGAGGCACCTATCTCAGCGATCTGTCTATTTCGTTCATCCATAGT
TGCCTGACTCCCCGTCGTGTAGATAACTACGATACGGGAGGGCTTACCATCTGGCCCCAGTGCTGCAATG
ATACCGCGAGACCCACGCTCACCGGCTCCAGATTTATCAGCAATAAACCAGCCAGCCGGAAGGGCCGAGC
GCAGAAGTGGTCCTGCAACTTTATCCGCCTCCATCCAGTCTATTAATTGTTGCCGGGAAGCTAGAGTAAG
TAGTTCGCCAGTTAATAGTTTGCGCAACGTTGTTGCCATTGCTACAGGCATCGTGGTGTCACGCTCGTCG
TTTGGTATGGCTTCATTCAGCTCCGGTTCCCAACGATCAAGGCGAGTTACATGATCCCCCATGTTGTGCA
AAAAAGCGGTTAGCTCCTTCGGTCCTCCGATCGTTGTCAGAAGTAAGTTGGCCGCAGTGTTATCACTCAT
GGTTATGGCAGCACTGCATAATTCTCTTACTGTCATGCCATCCGTAAGATGCTTTTCTGTGACTGGTGAG
TACTCAACCAAGTCATTCTGAGAATAGTGTATGCGGCGACCGAGTTGCTCTTGCCCGGCGTCAATACGGG
ATAATACCGCGCCACATAGCAGAACTTTAAAAGTGCTCATCATTGGAAAACGTTCTTCGGGGCGAAAACT
CTCAAGGATCTTACCGCTGTTGAGATCCAGTTCGATGTAACCCACTCGTGCACCCAACTGATCTTCAGCA
TCTTTTACTTTCACCAGCGTTTCTGGGTGAGCAAAAACAGGAAGGCAAAATGCCGCAAAAAAGGGAATAA
GGGCGACACGGAAATGTTGAATACTCATACTCTTCCTTTTTCAATATTATTGAAGCATTTATCAGGGTTA
TTGTCTCATGAGCGGATACATATTTGAATGTATTTAGAAAAATAAACAAATAGGGGTTCCGCGCACATTT
CCCCGAAAAGTGCCACCTGACGTCGACGGATCGGGAGATCTCCCGATCCCCTATGGTGCACTCTCAGTAC
AATCTGCTCTGATGCCGCATAGTTAAGCCAGTATCTGCTCCCTGCTTGTGTGTTGGAGGTCGCTGAGTAG
TGCGCGAGCAAAATTTAAGCTACAACAAGGCAAGGCTTGACCGAC
