>Addgene plasmid #106057 | Opto-GPR171 | depositor partial sequence | sequence record 200820 | Opto-GPR171
ATGAAAACGATCATCGCCCTGAGCTACATCTTCTGCCTGGTATTCGCCATGTACACCGATATAGAGATGA
ACAGGCTGGGAAAGGATAGCCTCATGAACGGGACCGAGGGCCCAAACTTCTACGTGCCTTTCTCCAACAA
GACGGGCGTGGTGCGCAGCCCCTTCGAGGCCCCGCAGTACTACCTGGCGGAGCCATGGCAGTTCTCCATG
CTGGCCGCCTACATGTTCCTGCTGATCATGCTTGGCTTCCCCATCAACTTCCTCACGCTGTACGTCTTTA
TACAGAAGAATACGAATCACAGGTGTCTCAACTACATCCTGCTCAACCTGGCCGTGGCCGACCTCTTCAT
GGTGTTCGGGGGCTTCACCACCACCCTCTACACCTCTCTGCACGGGTACTTCGTCTTTGGGCCCACGGGC
TGCAACCTGGAGGGCTTCTTTGCCACCTTGGGCGGTGAAATTGCACTGTGGTCCTTGGTGGTCCTGGCCA
TCGAGCGGTACGTGGTGGTGACACACAGCTGCAAGATCTACCGAATACAAGAACCCGGATTTGCCATCAT
GGGCGTCGCCTTCACCTGGGTCATGGCTCTGGCCTGTGCCGCGCCCCCCCTCGTCGGCTGGTCCAGGTAC
ATCCCGGAGGGCATGCAGTGCTCGTGCGGGATTGACTACTACACGCCCCACGAGGAAACCAACAATGAGT
CGTTCGTCATCTACATGTTCGTGGTCCACTTCATCATCCCCCTGATTGTCATATTCTTCTGCTACGGACT
TGTAATTCGACAGCTCTACAGAAACAAAGATAATGAAAATTACCCAAATGTGAAAAAGGCTCTCCGCATG
GTGATCATCATGGTCATCGCTTTCCTAATCTGCTGGCTGCCCTACGCTGGGGTGGCGTTCTACATCTTCA
CCCATCAGGGCTCTGACTTTGGCCCCATCTTCATGACCATCCCGGCTTTCTTTGCCAAGACTTCTGCCGT
CTACAACCCCGTCATCTACATCATGATGAACAAGCAGTTCCGCTCAAAGGTCACTGAGACTTTTGCCTCA
CCTAAAGAAACCAAGGCTCAGAAAGAAAAATTAAGATGTGAAAATAATGCAACAGAAACCAGCCAAGTGG
CGCCTGCCTAA
